>Addgene plasmid #214477 | mCherry-Vector | addgene full sequence | sequence record 425586 | Addgene NGS Result
TACGGTTCCTGGCCTTTTGCTGGCCTTTTGCTCACATGTTCTTTCCTGCGTTATCCCCTGATTCTGTGGA
TAACCGTATTACCGCCATGCATTAGTTATTAATAGTAATCAATTACGGGGTCATTAGTTCATAGCCCATA
TATGGAGTTCCGCGTTACATAACTTACGGTAAATGGCCCGCCTGGCTGACCGCCCAACGACCCCCGCCCA
TTGACGTCAATAATGACGTATGTTCCCATAGTAACGCCAATAGGGACTTTCCATTGACGTCAATGGGTGG
AGTATTTACGGTAAACTGCCCACTTGGCAGTACATCAAGTGTATCATATGCCAAGTACGCCCCCTATTGA
CGTCAATGACGGTAAATGGCCCGCCTGGCATTATGCCCAGTACATGACCTTATGGGACTTTCCTACTTGG
CAGTACATCTACGTATTAGTCATCGCTATTACCATGGTGATGCGGTTTTGGCAGTACATCAATGGGCGTG
GATAGCGGTTTGACTCACGGGGATTTCCAAGTCTCCACCCCATTGACGTCAATGGGAGTTTGTTTTGGCA
CCAAAATCAACGGGACTTTCCAAAATGTCGTAACAACTCCGCCCCATTGACGCAAATGGGCGGTAGGCGT
GTACGGTGGGAGGTCTATATAAGCAGAGCTGGTTTAGTGAACCGTCAGATCCGCTAGCGCCACCGCATCC
GGCGGTAGCGGCGGTGGCAGCGGACCGGTCGCCACCATGGTGAGCAAGGGCGAGGAGGATAACATGGCCA
TCATCAAGGAGTTCATGCGCTTCAAGGTGCACATGGAGGGCTCCGTGAACGGCCACGAGTTCGAGATCGA
GGGCGAGGGCGAGGGCCGCCCCTACGAGGGCACCCAGACCGCCAAGCTGAAGGTGACCAAGGGTGGCCCC
CTGCCCTTCGCCTGGGACATCCTGTCCCCTCAGTTCATGTACGGCTCCAAGGCCTACGTGAAGCACCCCG
CCGACATCCCCGACTACTTGAAGCTGTCCTTCCCCGAGGGCTTCAAGTGGGAGCGCGTGATGAACTTCGA
GGACGGCGGCGTGGTGACCGTGACCCAGGACTCCTCCCTGCAGGACGGCGAGTTCATCTACAAGGTGAAG
CTGCGCGGCACCAACTTCCCCTCCGACGGCCCCGTAATGCAGAAGAAGACCATGGGCTGGGAGGCCTCCT
CCGAGCGGATGTACCCCGAGGACGGCGCCCTGAAGGGCGAGATCAAGCAGAGGCTGAAGCTGAAGGACGG
CGGCCACTACGACGCTGAGGTCAAGACCACCTACAAGGCCAAGAAGCCCGTGCAGCTGCCCGGCGCCTAC
AACGTCAACATCAAGTTGGACATCACCTCCCACAACGAGGACTACACCATCGTGGAACAGTACGAACGCG
CCGAGGGCCGCCACTCCACCGGCGGCATGGACGAGCTGTACAAGTAAAGCGGCCGCGACTCTAGATCATA
ATCAGCCATACCACATTTGTAGAGGTTTTACTTGCTTTAAAAAACCTCCCACACCTCCCCCTGAACCTGA
AACATAAAATGAATGCAATTGTTGTTGTTAACTTGTTTATTGCAGCTTATAATGGTTACAAATAAAGCAA
TAGCATCACAAATTTCACAAATAAAGCATTTTTTTCACTGCATTCTAGTTGTGGTTTGTCCAAACTCATC
AATGTATCTTAAGGCGTAAATTGTAAGCGTTAATATTTTGTTAAAATTCGCGTTAAATTTTTGTTAAATC
AGCTCATTTTTTAACCAATAGGCCGAAATCGGCAAAATCCCTTATAAATCAAAAGAATAGACCGAGATAG
GGT
[37 nt withheld, positions 1824-1860]
AAAGAACGTGGACTCCAACGTCAAAGG
[49 nt withheld, positions 1888-1936]
T
[91 nt withheld, positions 1938-2028]
G
[124 nt withheld, positions 2030-2153]
CAGGTGGCACTTTTCGGGGAAATGTGCGCGGAACCCCTATTTGTTTATTTTTCTAAATACATTCAAATAT
GTATCCGCTCATGAGACAATAACCCTGATAAATGCTTCAATAATATTGAAAAAGGAAGAGTCCTGAGGCG
GAAAGAACCAGCTGTGGAATGTGTGTCAGTTAGGGTGTGGAAAGTCCCCAGGCTCCCCAGCAGGCAGAAG
TATGCAAAGCATGCATCTCAATTAGTCAGCAACCAGGTGTGGAAAGTCCCCAGGCTCCCCAGCAGGCAGA
AGTATGCAAAGCATGCATCTCAATTAGTCAGCAACCATAGTCCCGCCCCTAACTCCGCCCATCCCGCCCC
TAACTCCGCCCAGTTCCGCCCATTCTCCGCCCCATGGCTGACTAATTTTTTTTATTTATGCAGAGGCCGA
GGCCGCCTCGGCCTCTGAGCTATTCCAGAAGTAGTGAGGAGGCTTTTTTGGAGGCCTAGGCTTTTGCAAA
GATCGATCAAGAGACAGGATGAGGATCGTTTCGCATGATTGAACAAGATGGATTGCACGCAGGTTCTCCG
GCCGCTTGGGTGGAGAGGCTATTCGGCTATGACTGGGCACAACAGACAATCGGCTGCTCTGATGCCGCCG
TGTTCCGGCTGTCAGCGCAGGGGCGCCCGGTTCTTTTTGTCAAGACCGACCTGTCCGGTGCCCTGAATGA
ACTGCAAGACGAGGCAGCGCGGCTATCGTGGCTGGCCACGACGGGCGTTCCTTGCGCAGCTGTGCTCGAC
GTTGTCACTGAAGCGGGAAGGGACTGGCTGCTATTGGGCGAAGTGCCGGGGCAGGATCTCCTGTCATCTC
ACCTTGCTCCTGCCGAGAAAGTATCCATCATGGCTGATGCAATGCGGCGGCTGCATACGCTTGATCCGGC
TACCTGCCCATTCGACCACCAAGCGAAACATCGCATCGAGCGAGCACGTACTCGGATGGAAGCCGGTCTT
GTCGATCAGGATGATCTGGACGAAGAGCATCAGGGGCTCGCGCCAGCCGAACTGTTCGCCAGGCTCAAGG
CGAGCATGCCCGACGGCGAGGATCTCGTCGTGACCCATGGCGATGCCTGCTTGCCGAATATCATGGTGGA
AAATGGCCGCTTTTCTGGATTCATCGACTGTGGCCGGCTGGGTGTGGCGGACCGCTATCAGGACATAGCG
TTGGCTACCCGTGATATTGCTGAAGAGCTTGGCGGCGAATGGGCTGACCGCTTCCTCGTGCTTTACGGTA
TCGCCGCTCCCGATTCGCAGCGCATCGCCTTCTATCGCCTTCTTGACGAGTTCTTCTGAGCGGGACTCTG
GGGTTCGAAATGACCGACCAAGCGACGCCCAACCTGCCATCACGAGATTTCGATTCCACCGCCGCCTTCT
ATGAAAGGTTGGGCTTCGGAATCGTTTTCCGGGACGCCGGCTGGATGATCCTCCAGCGCGGGGATCTCAT
GCTGGAGTTCTTCGCCCACCCTAGGGGGAGGCTAACTGAAACACGGAAGGAGACAATACCGGAAGGAACC
CGCGCTATGACGGCAATAAAAAGACAGAATAAAACGCACGGTGTTGGGTCGTTTGTTCATAAACGCGGGG
TTCGGTCCCAGGGCTGGCACTCTGTCGATACCCCACCGAGACCCCATTGGGGCCAATACGCCCGCGTTTC
TTCCTTTTCCCCACCCCACCCCCCAAGTTCGGGTGAAGGCCCAGGGCTCGCAGCCAACGTCGGGGCGGCA
GGCCCTGCCATAGCCTCAGGTTACTCATATATACTTTAGATTGATTTAAAACTTCATTTTTAATTTAAAA
GGATCTAGGTGAAGATCCTTTTTGATAATCTCATGACCAAAATCCCTTAACGTGAGTTTTCGTTCCACTG
AGCGTCAGACCCCGTAGAAAAGATCAAAGGATCTTCTTGAGATCCTTTTTTTCTGCGCGTAATCTGCTGC
TTGCAAACAAAAAAACCACCGCTACCAGCGGTGGTTTGTTTGCCGGATCAAGAGCTACCAACTCTTTTTC
CGAAGGTAACTGGCTTCAGCAGAGCGCAGATACCAAATACTGTTCTTCTAGTGTAGCCGTAGTTAGGCCA
CCACTTCAAGAACTCTGTAGCACCGCCTACATACCTCGCTCTGCTAATCCTGTTACCAGTGGCTGCTGCC
AGTGGCGATAAGTCGTGTCTTACCGGGTTGGACTCAAGACGATAGTTACCGGATAAGGCGCAGCGGTCGG
GCTGAACGGGGGGTTCGTGCACACAGCCCAGCTTGGAGCGAACGACCTACACCGAACTGAGATACCTACA
GCGTGAGCTATGAGAAAGCGCCACGCTTCCCGAAGGGAGAAAGGCGGACAGGTATCCGGTAAGCGGCAGG
GTCGGAACAGGAGAGCGCACGAGGGAGCTTCCAGGGGGAAACGCCTGGTATCTTTATAGTCCTGTCGGGT
TTCGCCACCTCTGACTTGAGCGTCGATTTTTGTGATGCTCGTCAGGGGGGCGGAGCCTATGGAAAAACGC
CAGCAACGCGGCCTTTT
Features (pLannotate 1.2.2; 14 found; start..end, strand, type, name):
     26..85      +  rep_origin     RSF ori (fragment): Plasmids containing the RSF 1030 origin of replication can be propagated in E. coli cells that contain additional plasmids with compatible origins.
    153..456     +  enhancer       CMV enhancer: human cytomegalovirus immediate early enhancer
    457..660     +  promoter       CMV promoter: human cytomegalovirus (CMV) immediate early promoter
    737..1444    +  CDS            mCherry: mCherry is a basic (constitutively fluorescent) red fluorescent protein published in 2004, derived from Discosoma sp.. It is reported to be a very rapidly-maturing monomer with low acid sensitivity.
   1464..1547    +  CDS            large T antigen (fragment): large T antigen from SV40 (simian virus 40)
   1570..1691    +  polyA_signal   SV40 poly(A) signal: SV40 polyadenylation signal
   1725..2153    -  rep_origin     f1 ori (sequence partly withheld): f1 bacteriophage origin of replication; arrow indicates direction of (+) strand synthesis
   2180..2284    +  promoter       AmpR promoter: bla
   2286..2643    +  promoter       SV40 promoter: SV40 enhancer and early promoter
   2678..3472    +  CDS            NeoR/KanR: aminoglycoside phosphotransferase from Tn5; aph(3')-II (or nptII); confers resistance to neomycin, kanamycin, and G418 (Geneticin®)
   3493..3645    +  CDS            ble (fragment): BLE_KLEPN - Experimental evidence at protein level: Swiss-Prot protein existence level 1. Binding protein with a strong affinity to the bleomycin family of antibiotics. Binds to CL990; an antimitotic-antibiotic compound. From Klebsiella pneumoniae.
   3704..3751    +  polyA_signal   HSV TK poly(A) signal: herpes simplex virus thymidine kinase polyadenylation signal (Cole and Stacy, 1985)
   3842..3858    -  polyA_signal   bGH poly(A) signal (fragment): bovine growth hormone polyadenylation signal
   4080..4668    +  rep_origin     ori: high-copy-number ColE1/pMB1/pBR322/pUC origin of replication
