[The description below was written by a language model from this plasmid's Addgene catalogue record and pLannotate feature annotations shown in this document.]
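Description:
mCherry-Vector is a 4,690 bp mammalian expression plasmid that expresses the red fluorescent protein mCherry on its own. It is intended as the empty-vector control for experiments using mCherry fusion proteins. It was made from the mCherry-Ezrin-N-14 plasmid by PCR-amplifying the backbone without the ezrin coding sequence and ligating the linear product back into a circle. The result is the familiar N1-type fluorescent protein vector layout, with mCherry as the only expressed payload.

Transcription of mCherry, a fast-maturing monomeric red fluorescent protein derived from Discosoma sp., is driven by the human cytomegalovirus immediate early enhancer and promoter and terminated by an SV40 polyadenylation signal. A single NeoR/KanR (Tn5 aminoglycoside phosphotransferase) gene provides selection in both hosts. A bacterial bla-type promoter upstream lets it confer kanamycin resistance in E. coli, while the adjacent SV40 enhancer/early promoter and a downstream HSV TK polyadenylation signal allow G418 selection of stably transfected mammalian cells. The plasmid is propagated in bacteria through a high-copy ColE1/pUC-type origin, although the catalogue lists copy number as unknown. An f1 origin is also present for single-stranded DNA production.

The short annotated fragments of RSF ori, SV40 large T antigen, ble and bGH poly(A) are partial matches from automated annotation and are probably not functional elements. The associated work concerns polarization of MCAM/CD146 and ERM family proteins in melanoma cells, where this plasmid would provide the matched baseline for mCherry localization and expression.
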