Addgene plasmid #214477: mCherry-Vector
Purpose: Vector control for mCherry fusions. Created from the backbone of Addgene #55043 mCherry-Ezrin-N-14 from Michael Davidson.
Depositing lab: Natalie Ahn. Depositing organization: University of Colorado, Boulder. Publication: Cooperative polarization of MCAM/CD146 and ERM family proteins in melanoma. Miller SG, Hoh M, Ebmeier CC, Tay JW, Ahn NG. Mol Biol Cell. 2023 Dec 20:mbcE23060255. doi: 10.1091/mbc.E23-06-0255. PubMed 38117590.
Backbone
  Vector backbone: mCherry-Ezrin-N-14
  Backbone manufacturer: Michael Davidson, Addgene Plasmid #55043
  Total vector size (bp): 4690
  Modifications to backbone: The backbone of mCherry-Ezrin-N-14 from Michael Davidson was PCR amplified and ligated to generate the vector.
  Vector type: Mammalian Expression
  Selectable markers: Neomycin (select with G418)
Growth in bacteria
  Bacterial resistance: Kanamycin, 50 μg/mL
  Growth temperature: 37°C
  Growth strain: DH5alpha
  Copy number: Unknown
Gene/Insert
  Gene/Insert name: mCherry
  Species: Discosoma sp (sea anemone)
  Promoter: CMV
  Cloning method: Unknown
  Sequencing primers: 5′ CGCAAATGGGCGGTAGGCGTG; 3′ GAAATTTGTGATGCTATTGC
Resource information
  A portion of this plasmid was derived from a plasmid made by: Source plasmid was obtained from Addgene (plasmid # 55043 mCherry-Ezrin-N-14), from Michael Davidson.
Terms and licenses: Academic/Nonprofit Terms; Industry Terms: Not Available to Industry
Depositor comments: This plasmid was created by PCR amplifying the backbone of Addgene plasmid # 55043 (a gift from Michael Davidson; http://n2t.net/addgene:55043; RRID:Addgene_55043) followed by ligation of the linear product. The primers for PCR amplification are available in the supplemental materials for Miller et al.
How to cite: mCherry-Vector was a gift from Natalie Ahn (Addgene plasmid # 214477 ; http://n2t.net/addgene:214477 ; RRID:Addgene_214477)
