>Addgene plasmid #214477 | mCherry-Vector | depositor partial sequence | sequence record 418483 | Open reading frame verified by Sanger sequencing; consensus sequence from multiple primers/reads.
GAGCTGGTTTAGTGAACCGTCAGATCCGCTAGCGCCACCGCATCCGGCGGTAGCGGCGGTGGCAGCGGAC
CGGTCGCCACCATGGTGAGCAAGGGCGAGGAGGATAACATGGCCATCATCAAGGAGTTCATGCGCTTCAA
GGTGCACATGGAGGGCTCCGTGAACGGCCACGAGTTCGAGATCGAGGGCGAGGGCGAGGGCCGCCCCTAC
GAGGGCACCCAGACCGCCAAGCTGAAGGTGACCAAGGGTGGCCCCCTGCCCTTCGCCTGGGACATCCTGT
CCCCTCAGTTCATGTACGGCTCCAAGGCCTACGTGAAGCACCCCGCCGACATCCCCGACTACTTGAAGCT
GTCCTTCCCCGAGGGCTTCAAGTGGGAGCGCGTGATGAACTTCGAGGACGGCGGCGTGGTGACCGTGACC
CAGGACTCCTCCCTGCAGGACGGCGAGTTCATCTACAAGGTGAAGCTGCGCGGCACCAACTTCCCCTCCG
ACGGCCCCGTAATGCAGAAGAAGACCATGGGCTGGGAGGCCTCCTCCGAGCGGATGTACCCCGAGGACGG
CGCCCTGAAGGGCGAGATCAAGCAGAGGCTGAAGCTGAAGGACGGCGGCCACTACGACGCTGAGGTCAAG
ACCACCTACAAGGCCAAGAAGCCCGTGCAGCTGCCCGGCGCCTACAACGTCAACATCAAGTTGGACATCA
CCTCCCACAACGAGGACTACACCATCGTGGAACAGTACGAACGCGCCGAGGGCCGCCACTCCACCGGCGG
CATGGACGAGCTGTACAAGTAAAGCGGCCGCGACTCTAGATCATAATCAGCCATACCACATTTGTAGAGG
TTTTACTTGCTTTAAAAAACCTCCCACACCTCCCCCTGAACCTGAAACATAAAATGAATGCAATTGTTGT
TGTTAACTTGTTTAT
